>Addgene plasmid #16729 | XE243 Mouse CK2beta CS2p+ | addgene partial sequence | sequence record 53439 | SP6 5'-ATTTAGGTGACACTATAG-3'
CCATCGATTCGAATTCAAGGAGCTTGGTACCGAGCTCGGATCCAAGATGAGTAGCTCTGAGGAGGTGTCC
TGGATTTCCTGGTTCTGTGGGCTCCGTGGTAATGAATTCTTCTGTGAGGTGGATGAAGACTACATCCAGG
ACAAATTTAATCTTACTGGACTCAATGAGCAGGTGCCTCACTATCGACAAGCTCTGGACATGATCTTAGA
CCTGGAACCTGATGAAGAGCTGGAAGACAACCCCAACCAGAGCGACTTGATCGAACAGGCAGCTGAGATG
CTTTATGGGTTGATCCACGCCCGCTACATCCTCACCAACCGAGGCATCGCACAAATGTTGGAAAAGTACC
AGCAGGGAGACTTTGGCTACTGTCCTCGTGTATACTGTGAGAACCAGCCAATGCTTCCTATCGGCCTTTC
AGACATCCCAGGCGAGGCTATGGTGAAACTCTACTGCCCCAAGTGCATGGACGTGTACACACCCAAGTCC
TCCAGACACCACCACACGGACGGCGCATACTTCGGCACTGGTTTCCCTCACATGCTCTTCATGGTGCATC
CAGAGTACCGGCCCAAGCGACCTGCCAACCAGTTTGTACCCAGGCTCTATGGTTTCAAGATCCATCCAAT
GGCTTACCAGCTGCAGCTCCAAGCCGCCAGCAACTTCAAGAGCCCAGTCAAGACTATTCGCTGAGGATCC
ACTAG
