[The description below was written by a language model from this plasmid's Addgene catalogue record.]
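Description:
XE243 Mouse CK2beta CS2p+ is a Xenopus expression plasmid built on the pCS2P+ backbone (about 4.1 kb without insert). It carries an approximately 1.2 kb insert encoding mouse casein kinase II beta (Csnk2b), the regulatory subunit of the CK2 kinase. The plasmid is maintained in E. coli as a high-copy, ampicillin-selected construct. The insert was subcloned from an earlier construct in the same laboratory series into the StuI and XbaI sites of the polylinker, and the record does not say whether those sites survived cloning. No epitope tag, fusion partner or reporter is recorded, so the insert appears to be an untagged coding sequence, although the record does not state this explicitly.

The record notes that SP6 and T7 primers flank the insert. According to the depositor's comments, the plasmid is linearised downstream of the insert with Asp718 and transcribed from the SP6 promoter, which yields sense synthetic mRNA. This is the usual way CS2-family vectors are used, with the in vitro transcribed mRNA microinjected into Xenopus or zebrafish embryos for overexpression studies. Vectors of this family generally also carry a CMV-derived promoter and an SV40 polyadenylation signal that allow direct expression from the DNA in vertebrate cells. No feature table is supplied here, so those elements cannot be confirmed for this particular plasmid. The associated publication concerns the roles of Dapper proteins in Wnt-mediated developmental processes in zebrafish, which suggests the construct was used to supply CK2 beta in embryo-based studies of Wnt signalling.
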