Addgene plasmid #16729: XE243 Mouse CK2beta CS2p+
Depositing lab: Randall Moon. Depositing organization: University of Washington. Publication: Zebrafish Dapper1 and Dapper2 play distinct roles in Wnt-mediated developmental processes. Waxman JS, Hocking AM, Stoick CL, Moon RT. Development. 2004 Dec. 131(23):5909-21. 10.1242/dev.01520 PubMed 15539487.
Backbone
  Vector backbone: pCS2P+
  Backbone size w/o insert (bp): 4095
  Vector type: Xenopus Expression
Growth in bacteria
  Bacterial resistance: Ampicillin, 100 μg/mL
  Growth temperature: 37°C
  Growth strain: DH5alpha
  Copy number: High Copy
Gene/Insert
  Gene/Insert name: Casein Kinase II beta-pCS2P+ (alt names: Csnk2; ck2)
  Species: M. musculus (mouse)
  Insert size (bp): 1200
  Entrez Gene: Csnk2b (a.k.a. CK II beta)
  Cloning method: Restriction Enzyme; 5′ cloning site Stu1 (unknown if destroyed); 3′ cloning site Xba1 (unknown if destroyed)
  Sequencing primers: 5′ SP6; 3′ T7
Terms and licenses: Academic/Nonprofit Terms; Industry Terms: Not Available to Industry
Depositor comments: Description: Subcloned from XE 164 into Stu/Xba sites of CS2P+ Linearize with ASP718 and transcribe SP6. Reference: Waxman JS, Hocking AM, Stoick CL, Moon RT. Zebrafish Dapper1 and Dapper2 play distinct roles in Wnt-mediated developmental processes. Development. 2004 Dec;131(23):5909-21.
How to cite: XE243 Mouse CK2beta CS2p+ was a gift from Randall Moon (Addgene plasmid # 16729 ; http://n2t.net/addgene:16729 ; RRID:Addgene_16729)
